>Addgene plasmid #80189 | non-targeting control gRNA (BRDN0001162248) | depositor full sequence | sequence record 150856 | Full Sequence
CCCGGGTGCAAAGATGGATAAAGTTTTAAACAGAGAGGAATCTTTGCAGCTAATGGACCTTCTAGGTCTT
GAAAGGAGTGGGAATTGGCTCCGGTGCCCGTCAGTGGGCAGAGCGCACATCGCCCACAGTCCCCGAGAAG
TTGGGGGGAGGGGTCGGCAATTGATCCGGTGCCTAGAGAAGGTGGCGCGGGGTAAACTGGGAAAGTGATG
TCGTGTACTGGCTCCGCCTTTTTCCCGAGGGTGGGGGAGAACCGTATATAAGTGCAGTAGTCGCCGTGAA
CGTTCTTTTTCGCAACGGGTTTGCCGCCAGAACACAGGTAAGTGCCGTGTGTGGTTCCCGCGGGCCTGGC
CTCTTTACGGGTTATGGCCCTTGCGTGCCTTGAATTACTTCCACCTGGCTGCAGTACGTGATTCTTGATC
CCGAGCTTCGGGTTGGAAGTGGGTGGGAGAGTTCGAGGCCTTGCGCTTAAGGAGCCCCTTCGCCTCGTGC
TTGAGTTGAGGCCTGGCCTGGGCGCTGGGGCCGCCGCGTGCGAATCTGGTGGCACCTTCGCGCCTGTCTC
GCTGCTTTCGATAAGTCTCTAGCCATTTAAAATTTTTGATGACCTGCTGCGACGCTTTTTTTCTGGCAAG
ATAGTCTTGTAAATGCGGGCCAAGATCTGCACACTGGTATTTCGGTTTTTGGGGCCGCGGGCGGCGACGG
GGCCCGTGCGTCCCAGCGCACATGTTCGGCGAGGCGGGGCCTGCGAGCGCGGCCACCGAGAATCGGACGG
GGGTAGTCTCAAGCTGGCCGGCCTGCTCTGGTGCCTGGCCTCGCGCCGCCGTGTATCGCCCCGCCCTGGG
CGGCAAGGCTGGCCCGGTCGGCACCAGTTGCGTGAGCGGAAAGATGGCCGCTTCCCGGCCCTGCTGCAGG
GAGCTCAAAATGGAGGACGCGGCGCTCGGGAGAGCGGGCGGGTGAGTCACCCACACAAAGGAAAAGGGCC
TTTCCGTCCTCAGCCGTCGCTTCATGTGACTCCACGGAGTACCGGGCGCCGTCCAGGCACCTCGATTAGT
TCTCGAGCTTTTGGAGTACGTCGTCTTTAGGTTGGGGGGAGGGGTTTTATGCGATGGAGTTTCCCCACAC
TGAGTGGGTGGAGACTGAAGTTAGGCCAGCTTGGCACTTGATGTAATTCTCCTTGGAATTTGCCCTTTTT
GAGTTTGGATCTTGGTTCATTCTCAAGCCTCAGACAGTGGTTCAAAGTTTTTTTCTTCCATTTCAGGTGT
CGTGACGTACGGCCACCATGACCGAGTACAAGCCCACGGTGCGCCTCGCCACCCGCGACGACGTCCCCAG
GGCCGTACGCACCCTCGCCGCCGCGTTCGCCGACTACCCCGCCACGCGCCACACCGTCGATCCGGACCGC
CACATCGAGCGGGTCACCGAGCTGCAAGAACTCTTCCTCACGCGCGTCGGGCTCGACATCGGCAAGGTGT
GGGTCGCGGACGACGGCGCCGCCGTGGCGGTCTGGACCACGCCGGAGAGCGTCGAAGCGGGGGCGGTGTT
CGCCGAGATCGGCCCGCGCATGGCCGAGTTGAGCGGTTCCCGGCTGGCCGCGCAGCAACAGATGGAAGGC
CTCCTGGCGCCGCACCGGCCCAAGGAGCCCGCGTGGTTCCTGGCCACCGTCGGAGTCTCGCCCGACCACC
AGGGCAAGGGTCTGGGCAGCGCCGTCGTGCTCCCCGGAGTGGAGGCGGCCGAGCGCGCCGGGGTGCCCGC
CTTCCTGGAGACCTCCGCGCCCCGCAACCTCCCCTTCTACGAGCGGCTCGGCTTCACCGTCACCGCCGAC
GTCGAGGTGCCCGAAGGACCGCGCACCTGGTGCATGACCCGCAAGCCCGGTGCCTGAACGCGTTAAGTCG
ACAATCAACCTCTGGATTACAAAATTTGTGAAAGATTGACTGGTATTCTTAACTATGTTGCTCCTTTTAC
GCTATGTGGATACGCTGCTTTAATGCCTTTGTATCATGCTATTGCTTCCCGTATGGCTTTCATTTTCTCC
TCCTTGTATAAATCCTGGTTGCTGTCTCTTTATGAGGAGTTGTGGCCCGTTGTCAGGCAACGTGGCGTGG
TGTGCACTGTGTTTGCTGACGCAACCCCCACTGGTTGGGGCATTGCCACCACCTGTCAGCTCCTTTCCGG
GACTTTCGCTTTCCCCCTCCCTATTGCCACGGCGGAACTCATCGCCGCCTGCCTTGCCCGCTGCTGGACA
GGGGCTCGGCTGTTGGGCACTGACAATTCCGTGGTGTTGTCGGGGAAATCATCGTCCTTTCCTTGGCTGC
TCGCCTGTGTTGCCACCTGGATTCTGCGCGGGACGTCCTTCTGCTACGTCCCTTCGGCCCTCAATCCAGC
GGACCTTCCTTCCCGCGGCCTGCTGCCGGCTCTGCGGCCTCTTCCGCGTCTTCGCCTTCGCCCTCAGACG
AGTCGGATCTCCCTTTGGGCCGCCTCCCCGCGTCGACTTTAAGACCAATGACTTACAAGGCAGCTGTAGA
TCTTAGCCACTTTTTAAAAGAAAAGGGGGGACTGGAAGGGCTAATTCACTCCCAACGAAGACAAGATCTG
CTTTTTGCTTGTACTGGGTCTCTCTGGTTAGACCAGATCTGAGCCTGGGAGCTCTCTGGCTAACTAGGGA
ACCCACTGCTTAAGCCTCAATAAAGCTTGCCTTGAGTGCTTCAAGTAGTGTGTGCCCGTCTGTTGTGTGA
CTCTGGTAACTAGAGATCCCTCAGACCCTTTTAGTCAGTGTGGAAAATCTCTAGCAGTACGTATAGTAGT
TCATGTCATCTTATTATTCAGTATTTATAACTTGCAAAGAAATGAATATCAGAGAGTGAGAGGAACTTGT
TTATTGCAGCTTATAATGGTTACAAATAAAGCAATAGCATCACAAATTTCACAAATAAAGCATTTTTTTC
ACTGCATTCTAGTTGTGGTTTGTCCAAACTCATCAATGTATCTTATCATGTCTGGCTCTAGCTATCCCGC
CCCTAACTCCGCCCATCCCGCCCCTAACTCCGCCCAGTTCCGCCCATTCTCCGCCCCATGGCTGACTAAT
TTTTTTTATTTATGCAGAGGCCGAGGCCGCCTCGGCCTCTGAGCTATTCCAGAAGTAGTGAGGAGGCTTT
TTTGGAGGCCTAGGGACGTACCCAATTCGCCCTATAGTGAGTCGTATTACGCGCGCTCACTGGCCGTCGT
TTTACAACGTCGTGACTGGGAAAACCCTGGCGTTACCCAACTTAATCGCCTTGCAGCACATCCCCCTTTC
GCCAGCTGGCGTAATAGCGAAGAGGCCCGCACCGATCGCCCTTCCCAACAGTTGCGCAGCCTGAATGGCG
AATGGG
[124 nt withheld, positions 3367-3490]
C
[91 nt withheld, positions 3492-3582]
A
[49 nt withheld, positions 3584-3632]
CCTTTGACGTTGGAGTCCACGTTCTTT
[37 nt withheld, positions 3660-3696]
ACCCTATCTCGGTCTATTCTTTTGATTTATAAGGGATTTTGCCGATTTCGGCCTATTGGTTAAAAAATGA
GCTGATTTAACAAAAATTTAACGCGAATTTTAACAAAATATTAACGCTTACAATTTAGGTGGCACTTTTC
GGGGAAATGTGCGCGGAACCCCTATTTGTTTATTTTTCTAAATACATTCAAATATGTATCCGCTCATGAG
ACAATAACCCTGATAAATGCTTCAATAATATTGAAAAAGGAAGAGTATGAGTATTCAACATTTCCGTGTC
GCCCTTATTCCCTTTTTTGCGGCATTTTGCCTTCCTGTTTTTGCTCACCCAGAAACGCTGGTGAAAGTAA
AAGATGCTGAAGATCAGTTGGGTGCACGAGTGGGTTACATCGAACTGGATCTCAACAGCGGTAAGATCCT
TGAGAGTTTTCGCCCCGAAGAACGTTTTCCAATGATGAGCACTTTTAAAGTTCTGCTATGTGGCGCGGTA
TTATCCCGTATTGACGCCGGGCAAGAGCAACTCGGTCGCCGCATACACTATTCTCAGAATGACTTGGTTG
AGTACTCACCAGTCACAGAAAAGCATCTTACGGATGGCATGACAGTAAGAGAATTATGCAGTGCTGCCAT
AACCATGAGTGATAACACTGCGGCCAACTTACTTCTGACAACGATCGGAGGACCGAAGGAGCTAACCGCT
TTTTTGCACAACATGGGGGATCATGTAACTCGCCTTGATCGTTGGGAACCGGAGCTGAATGAAGCCATAC
CAAACGACGAGCGTGACACCACGATGCCTGTAGCAATGGCAACAACGTTGCGCAAACTATTAACTGGCGA
ACTACTTACTCTAGCTTCCCGGCAACAATTAATAGACTGGATGGAGGCGGATAAAGTTGCAGGACCACTT
CTGCGCTCGGCCCTTCCGGCTGGCTGGTTTATTGCTGATAAATCTGGAGCCGGTGAGCGTGGGTCTCGCG
GTATCATTGCAGCACTGGGGCCAGATGGTAAGCCCTCCCGTATCGTAGTTATCTACACGACGGGGAGTCA
GGCAACTATGGATGAACGAAATAGACAGATCGCTGAGATAGGTGCCTCACTGATTAAGCATTGGTAACTG
TCAGACCAAGTTTACTCATATATACTTTAGATTGATTTAAAACTTCATTTTTAATTTAAAAGGATCTAGG
TGAAGATCCTTTTTGATAATCTCATGACCAAAATCCCTTAACGTGAGTTTTCGTTCCACTGAGCGTCAGA
CCCCGTAGAAAAGATCAAAGGATCTTCTTGAGATCCTTTTTTTCTGCGCGTAATCTGCTGCTTGCAAACA
AAAAAACCACCGCTACCAGCGGTGGTTTGTTTGCCGGATCAAGAGCTACCAACTCTTTTTCCGAAGGTAA
CTGGCTTCAGCAGAGCGCAGATACCAAATACTGTTCTTCTAGTGTAGCCGTAGTTAGGCCACCACTTCAA
GAACTCTGTAGCACCGCCTACATACCTCGCTCTGCTAATCCTGTTACCAGTGGCTGCTGCCAGTGGCGAT
AAGTCGTGTCTTACCGGGTTGGACTCAAGACGATAGTTACCGGATAAGGCGCAGCGGTCGGGCTGAACGG
GGGGTTCGTGCACACAGCCCAGCTTGGAGCGAACGACCTACACCGAACTGAGATACCTACAGCGTGAGCT
ATGAGAAAGCGCCACGCTTCCCGAAGGGAGAAAGGCGGACAGGTATCCGGTAAGCGGCAGGGTCGGAACA
GGAGAGCGCACGAGGGAGCTTCCAGGGGGAAACGCCTGGTATCTTTATAGTCCTGTCGGGTTTCGCCACC
TCTGACTTGAGCGTCGATTTTTGTGATGCTCGTCAGGGGGGCGGAGCCTATGGAAAAACGCCAGCAACGC
GGCCTTTTTACGGTTCCTGGCCTTTTGCTGGCCTTTTGCTCACATGTTCTTTCCTGCGTTATCCCCTGAT
TCTGTGGATAACCGTATTACCGCCTTTGAGTGAGCTGATACCGCTCGCCGCAGCCGAACGACCGAGCGCA
GCGAGTCAGTGAGCGAGGAAGCGGAAGAGCGCCCAATACGCAAACCGCCTCTCCCCGCGCGTTGGCCGAT
TCATTAATGCAGCTGGCACGACAGGTTTCCCGACTGGAAAGCGGGCAGTGAGCGCAACGCAATTAATGTG
AGTTAGCTCACTCATTAGGCACCCCAGGCTTTACACTTTATGCTTCCGGCTCGTATGTTGTGTGGAATTG
TGAGCGGATAACAATTTCACACAGGAAACAGCTATGACCATGATTACGCCAAGCGCGCAATTAACCCTCA
CTAAAGGGAACAAAAGCTGGAGCTGCAAGCTTAATGTAGTCTTATGCAATACTCTTGTAGTCTTGCAACA
TGGTAACGATGAGTTAGCAACATGCCTTACAAGGAGAGAAAAAGCACCGTGCATGCCGATTGGTGGAAGT
AAGGTGGTACGATCGTGCCTTATTAGGAAGGCAACAGACGGGTCTGACATGGATTGGACGAACCACTGAA
TTGCCGCATTGCAGAGATATTGTATTTAAGTGCCTAGCTCGATACATAAACGGGTCTCTCTGGTTAGACC
AGATCTGAGCCTGGGAGCTCTCTGGCTAACTAGGGAACCCACTGCTTAAGCCTCAATAAAGCTTGCCTTG
AGTGCTTCAAGTAGTGTGTGCCCGTCTGTTGTGTGACTCTGGTAACTAGAGATCCCTCAGACCCTTTTAG
TCAGTGTGGAAAATCTCTAGCAGTGGCGCCCGAACAGGGACTTGAAAGCGAAAGGGAAACCAGAGGAGCT
CTCTCGACGCAGGACTCGGCTTGCTGAAGCGCGCACGGCAAGAGGCGAGGGGCGGCGACTGGTGAGTACG
CCAAAAATTTTGACTAGCGGAGGCTAGAAGGAGAGAGATGGGTGCGAGAGCGTCAGTATTAAGCGGGGGA
GAATTAGATCGCGATGGGAAAAAATTCGGTTAAGGCCAGGGGGAAAGAAAAAATATAAATTAAAACATAT
AGTATGGGCAAGCAGGGAGCTAGAACGATTCGCAGTTAATCCTGGCCTGTTAGAAACATCAGAAGGCTGT
AGACAAATACTGGGACAGCTACAACCATCCCTTCAGACAGGATCAGAAGAACTTAGATCATTATATAATA
CAGTAGCAACCCTCTATTGTGTGCATCAAAGGATAGAGATAAAAGACACCAAGGAAGCTTTAGACAAGAT
AGAGGAAGAGCAAAACAAAAGTAAGACCACCGCACAGCAAGCGGCCGCTGATCTTCAGACCTGGAGGAGG
AGATATGAGGGACAATTGGAGAAGTGAATTATATAAATATAAAGTAGTAAAAATTGAACCATTAGGAGTA
GCACCCACCAAGGCAAAGAGAAGAGTGGTGCAGAGAGAAAAAAGAGCAGTGGGAATAGGAGCTTTGTTCC
TTGGGTTCTTGGGAGCAGCAGGAAGCACTATGGGCGCAGCGTCAATGACGCTGACGGTACAGGCCAGACA
ATTATTGTCTGGTATAGTGCAGCAGCAGAACAATTTGCTGAGGGCTATTGAGGCGCAACAGCATCTGTTG
CAACTCACAGTCTGGGGCATCAAGCAGCTCCAGGCAAGAATCCTGGCTGTGGAAAGATACCTAAAGGATC
AACAGCTCCTGGGGATTTGGGGTTGCTCTGGAAAACTCATTTGCACCACTGCTGTGCCTTGGAATGCTAG
TTGGAGTAATAAATCTCTGGAACAGATTTGGAATCACACGACCTGGATGGAGTGGGACAGAGAAATTAAC
AATTACACAAGCTTAATACACTCCTTAATTGAAGAATCGCAAAACCAGCAAGAAAAGAATGAACAAGAAT
TATTGGAATTAGATAAATGGGCAAGTTTGTGGAATTGGTTTAACATAACAAATTGGCTGTGGTATATAAA
ATTATTCATAATGATAGTAGGAGGCTTGGTAGGTTTAAGAATAGTTTTTGCTGTACTTTCTATAGTGAAT
AGAGTTAGGCAGGGATATTCACCATTATCGTTTCAGACCCACCTCCCAACCCCGAGGGGACCCAGAGAGG
GCCTATTTCCCATGATTCCTTCATATTTGCATATACGATACAAGGCTGTTAGAGAGATAATTAGAATTAA
TTTGACTGTAAACACAAAGATATTAGTACAAAATACGTGACGTAGAAAGTAATAATTTCTTGGGTAGTTT
GCAGTTTTAAAATTATGTTTTAAAATGGACTATCATATGCTTACCGTAACTTGAAAGTATTTCGATTTCT
TGGCTTTATATATCTTGTGGAAAGGACGAAACACCGGTCATCAGCGATTTGACGAGGTTTTAGAGCTAGA
AATAGCAAGTTAAAATAAGGCTAGTCCGTTATCAACTTGAAAAAGTGGCACCGAGTCGGTGCTTTTTTAA
GCTTGGCGTAACTAGATCTTGAGACAAATGGCAGTATTCATCCACAATTTTAAAAGAAAAGGGGGGATTG
GGGGGTACAGTGCAGGGGAAAGAATAGTAGACATAATAGCAACAGACATACAAACTAAAGAATTACAAAA
ACAAATTACAAAAATTCAAAATTTTCGGGTTTATTACAGGGACAGCAGAGATCCACTTTGGCGCCGGCTC
GAGGGGG
Features (pLannotate 1.2.2; 29 found; start..end, strand, type, name):
     14..80      +  CDS            small t antigen (fragment): SV40 (simian virus 40) small t antigen
    106..317     +  promoter       EF-1α core promoter: core promoter for human elongation factor EF-1α
    318..1256    +  intron         EF-1α intron A: intron upstream of the start codon of human EF-1α
   1278..1877    +  CDS            PuroR (fragment): puromycin N-acetyltransferase; pac from Streptomyces; confers resistance to puromycin
   1893..2481    +  misc_feature   WPRE: woodchuck hepatitis virus posttranscriptional regulatory element
   2532..2551    +  misc_feature   cPPT/CTS (fragment): central polypurine tract and central termination sequence of HIV-1
   2553..2786    +  LTR            3' LTR (ΔU3): self-inactivating 3' long terminal repeat (LTR) from HIV-1
   2864..2985    +  polyA_signal   SV40 poly(A) signal: SV40 polyadenylation signal
   3025..3160    +  rep_origin     SV40 ori: SV40 origin of replication
   3181..3199    -  promoter       T7 promoter: promoter for bacteriophage T7 RNA polymerase
   3207..3362    +  CDS            lacZα (fragment): LacZα fragment of β-galactosidase; lacZ fragment
   3367..3795    +  rep_origin     f1 ori (sequence partly withheld): f1 bacteriophage origin of replication; arrow indicates direction of (+) strand synthesis
   3848..3952    +  promoter       AmpR promoter: bla
   3953..4813    +  CDS            AmpR: β-lactamase; bla; confers resistance to ampicillin, carbenicillin, and related antibiotics
   4984..5572    +  rep_origin     ori: high-copy-number ColE1/pMB1/pBR322/pUC origin of replication
   5755..5847    +  CDS            lacI (fragment): lac repressor; lacI; The lac repressor binds to the lac operator to inhibit transcription in E. coli. This inhibition can be relieved by adding lactose or isopropyl-β-D-thiogalactopyranoside (IPTG).
   5860..5881    +  protein_bind   CAP binding site: CAP binding activates transcription in the presence of cAMP. E. coli catabolite activator protein
   5896..5926    +  promoter       lac promoter: promoter for the E. coli lac operon
   5934..5950    +  protein_bind   lac operator: The lac repressor binds to the lac operator to inhibit transcription in E. coli. This inhibition can be relieved by adding lactose or isopropyl-β-D-thiogalactopyranoside (IPTG). lac repressor encoded by lacI
   5995..6013    +  promoter       T3 promoter: promoter for bacteriophage T3 RNA polymerase
   6041..6267    +  promoter       RSV promoter: Rous sarcoma virus enhancer/promoter
   6268..6448    +  LTR            5' LTR (truncated): truncated 5' long terminal repeat (LTR) from HIV-1
   6495..6620    +  misc_feature   HIV-1 Ψ: packaging signal of human immunodeficiency virus type 1
   6604..6967    +  CDS            HIV-1 gag (fragment): gag protein from human immunodeficiency virus 1; gag
   7113..7346    +  misc_feature   RRE: The Rev response element (RRE) of HIV-1 allows for Rev-dependent mRNA export from the nucleus to the cytoplasm.
   7723..7749    +  CDS            Rev (fragment): human immunodeficiency virus 1 (HIV-1) Rev protein; rev; enhances nuclear export of unspliced and incompletely spliced viral mRNAs
   7753..7993    +  promoter       U6 promoter: RNA polymerase III promoter for human U6 snRNA
   8023..8098    +  misc_RNA       gRNA scaffold: guide RNA scaffold for the Streptococcus pyogenes CRISPR/Cas9 system
   8154..8271    +  misc_feature   cPPT/CTS: central polypurine tract and central termination sequence of HIV-1
