[The description below was written by a language model from this plasmid's Addgene catalogue record and pLannotate feature annotations shown in this document.]
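Description:
Non-targeting control gRNA (BRDN0001162248) is a third-generation lentiviral guide RNA plasmid built on the lentiGuide-Puro backbone and intended for CRISPR-Cas9 experiments in mammalian cells. It is propagated in E. coli as a high-copy plasmid through a ColE1/pUC-type origin with ampicillin selection (AmpR under its own bla promoter). The bacterial portion also carries an f1 origin and remnants of a lac/lacZα region flanked by T3 and T7 promoters. An SV40 origin and SV40 polyadenylation signal lie downstream of the viral cassette.

The lentiviral transfer cassette begins with an RSV promoter fused to a truncated HIV-1 5' LTR, which makes genomic RNA production in packaging cells Tat-independent. This is followed by the Ψ packaging signal with a partial gag sequence and the Rev response element, and it ends in a self-inactivating ΔU3 3' LTR. Within this unit, a human U6 RNA polymerase III promoter drives a guide consisting of the control spacer joined to the Streptococcus pyogenes Cas9 gRNA scaffold. A cPPT/CTS element, which aids nuclear import of the provirus, sits after the scaffold. An EF-1α core promoter with its intron A then expresses puromycin N-acetyltransferase for selection of transduced cells, with a WPRE to enhance transcript expression.

No Cas9 gene is annotated, so the nuclease must be supplied separately, for example from a Cas9-expressing cell line. The spacer is listed as non-targeting with human as the species. The construct therefore serves as a negative control alongside gene-targeting guides in the same backbone, reporting the effects of transduction, selection and Cas9/gRNA expression without directed cleavage.
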