Addgene plasmid #80189: non-targeting control gRNA (BRDN0001162248)
Purpose: 3rd generation lentiviral gRNA plasmid, non-targeting control gRNA
Depositing lab: John Doench & David Root. Depositing organization: Broad Institute. Publication: Optimized sgRNA design to maximize activity and minimize off-target effects of CRISPR-Cas9. Doench JG, Fusi N, Sullender M, Hegde M, Vaimberg EW, Donovan KF, Smith I, Tothova Z, Wilen C, Orchard R, Virgin HW, Listgarten J, Root DE. Nat Biotechnol. 2016 Jan 18. doi: 10.1038/nbt.3437. PubMed 26780180.
Backbone
  Vector backbone: lentiGuide-Puro
  Backbone manufacturer: Zhang Lab (Addgene plasmid # 52963)
  Vector type: Mammalian Expression, Lentiviral, CRISPR
  Selectable markers: Puromycin
Growth in bacteria
  Bacterial resistance: Ampicillin, 100 μg/mL
  Growth temperature: 37°C
  Growth strain: DH5alpha
  Copy number: High Copy
Gene/Insert
  Gene/Insert name: Non-targeting control gRNA
  gRNA/shRNA sequence: GTCATCAGCGATTTGACGAG
  Species: H. sapiens (human)
  Promoter: hU6
  Cloning method: Unknown
  Sequencing primers: 5′ U6-F; 3′ pS2-R
Terms and licenses: Academic/Nonprofit Terms; Industry Terms: Not Available to Industry
How to cite: non-targeting control gRNA (BRDN0001162248) was a gift from John Doench & David Root (Addgene plasmid # 80189 ; http://n2t.net/addgene:80189 ; RRID:Addgene_80189)
