>Addgene plasmid #80189 | non-targeting control gRNA (BRDN0001162248) | depositor partial sequence | sequence record 150857 | Target Sequence
GTCATCAGCGATTTGACGAG
