>Addgene plasmid #80189 | non-targeting control gRNA (BRDN0001162248) | addgene partial sequence | sequence record 189096 | hU6-F
AGAAAGTAATAATTTCTTGGGTAGTTTGCAGTTTTAAAATTATGTTTTAAAATGGACTATCATATGCTTA
CCGTAACTTGAAAGTATTTCGATTTCTTGGCTTTATATATCTTGTGGAAAGGACGAAACACCGGTCATCA
GCGATTTGACGAGGTTTTAGAGCTAGAAATAGCAAGTTAAAATAAGGCTAGTCCGTTATCAACTTGAAAA
AGTGGCACCGAGTCGGTGCTTTTTTAAGCTTGGCGTAACTAGATCTTGAGACAAATGGCAGTATTCATCC
ACAATTTTAAAAGAAAAGGGGGGATTGGGGGGTACAGTGCAGGGGAAAGAATAGTAGACATAATAGCAAC
AGACATACAAACTAAAGAATTACAAAAACAAATTACAAAAATTCAAAATTTTCGGGTTTATTACAGGGAC
AGCAGAGATCCACTTTGGCGCCGGCTCGAGGGGGCCCGGGTGCAAAGATGGATAAAGTTTTAAACAGAGA
GGAATCTTTGCAGCTAATGGACCTTCTAGGTCTTGAAAGGAGTGGGAATTGGCTCCGGTGCCCGTCAGTG
GGCAGAGCGC
